>Addgene plasmid #246547 | pX459-Gpr124 gRNA | addgene full sequence | sequence record 494281 | Addgene NGS Result
GAGGGCCTATTTCCCATGATTCCTTCATATTTGCATATACGATACAAGGCTGTTAGAGAGATAATTGGAA
TTAATTTGACTGTAAACACAAAGATATTAGTACAAAATACGTGACGTAGAAAGTAATAATTTCTTGGGTA
GTTTGCAGTTTTAAAATTATGTTTTAAAATGGACTATCATATGCTTACCGTAACTTGAAAGTATTTCGAT
TTCTTGGCTTTATATATCTTGTGGAAAGGACGAAACACCGAGCACTTGCAACCGCGGATAGTTTTAGAGC
TAGAAATAGCAAGTTAAAATAAGGCTAGTCCGTTATCAACTTGAAAAAGTGGCACCGAGTCGGTGCTTTT
TTGTTTTAGAGCTAGAAATAGCAAGTTAAAATAAGGCTAGTCCGTTTTTAGCGCGTGCGCCAATTCTGCA
GACAAATGGCTCTAGAGGTACCCGTTACATAACTTACGGTAAATGGCCCGCCTGGCTGACCGCCCAACGA
CCCCCGCCCATTGACGTCAATAGTAACGCCAATAGGGACTTTCCATTGACGTCAATGGGTGGAGTATTTA
CGGTAAACTGCCCACTTGGCAGTACATCAAGTGTATCATATGCCAAGTACGCCCCCTATTGACGTCAATG
ACGGTAAATGGCCCGCCTGGCATTGTGCCCAGTACATGACCTTATGGGACTTTCCTACTTGGCAGTACAT
CTACGTATTAGTCATCGCTATTACCATGGTCGAGGTGAGCCCCACGTTCTGCTTCACTCTCCCCATCTCC
CCCCCCTCCCCACCCCCAATTTTGTATTTATTTATTTTTTAATTATTTTGTGCAGCGATGGGGGCGGGGG
GGGGGGGGGGGGCGCCCCCTGGGGGGGGGGGGGCGGGGGGGGGGGGGGGGGGGGGGGGGGGGGGGGGGGG
CGGGGGGCGGGGCGGGGCGAGGCGGAGAGGTGCGGCGGCAGCCAATCAGAGCGGCGCGCTCCGAAAGTTT
CCTTTTATGGCGAGGCGGCGGCGGCGGCGGCCCTATAAAAAGCGAAGCGCGCGGCGGGCGGGAGTCGCTG
CGCGCTGCCTTCGCCCCGTGCCCCGCTCCGCCGCCGCCTCGCGCCGCCCGCCCCGGCTCTGACTGACCGC
GTTACTCCCACAGGTGAGCGGGCGGGACGGCCCTTCTCCTCCGGGCTGTAATTAGCTGAGCAAGAGGTAA
GGGTTTAAGGGATGGTTGGTTGGTGGGGTATTAATGTTTAATTACCTGGAGCACCTGCCTGAAATCACTT
TTTTTCAGGTTGGACCGGTGCCACCATGGACTATAAGGACCACGACGGAGACTACAAGGATCATGATATT
GATTACAAAGACGATGACGATAAGATGGCCCCAAAGAAGAAGCGGAAGGTCGGTATCCACGGAGTCCCAG
CAGCCGACAAGAAGTACAGCATCGGCCTGGACATCGGCACCAACTCTGTGGGCTGGGCCGTGATCACCGA
CGAGTACAAGGTGCCCAGCAAGAAATTCAAGGTGCTGGGCAACACCGACCGGCACAGCATCAAGAAGAAC
CTGATCGGAGCCCTGCTGTTCGACAGCGGCGAAACAGCCGAGGCCACCCGGCTGAAGAGAACCGCCAGAA
GAAGATACACCAGACGGAAGAACCGGATCTGCTATCTGCAAGAGATCTTCAGCAACGAGATGGCCAAGGT
GGACGACAGCTTCTTCCACAGACTGGAAGAGTCCTTCCTGGTGGAAGAGGATAAGAAGCACGAGCGGCAC
CCCATCTTCGGCAACATCGTGGACGAGGTGGCCTACCACGAGAAGTACCCCACCATCTACCACCTGAGAA
AGAAACTGGTGGACAGCACCGACAAGGCCGACCTGCGGCTGATCTATCTGGCCCTGGCCCACATGATCAA
GTTCCGGGGCCACTTCCTGATCGAGGGCGACCTGAACCCCGACAACAGCGACGTGGACAAGCTGTTCATC
CAGCTGGTGCAGACCTACAACCAGCTGTTCGAGGAAAACCCCATCAACGCCAGCGGCGTGGACGCCAAGG
CCATCCTGTCTGCCAGACTGAGCAAGAGCAGACGGCTGGAAAATCTGATCGCCCAGCTGCCCGGCGAGAA
GAAGAATGGCCTGTTCGGAAACCTGATTGCCCTGAGCCTGGGCCTGACCCCCAACTTCAAGAGCAACTTC
GACCTGGCCGAGGATGCCAAACTGCAGCTGAGCAAGGACACCTACGACGACGACCTGGACAACCTGCTGG
CCCAGATCGGCGACCAGTACGCCGACCTGTTTCTGGCCGCCAAGAACCTGTCCGACGCCATCCTGCTGAG
CGACATCCTGAGAGTGAACACCGAGATCACCAAGGCCCCCCTGAGCGCCTCTATGATCAAGAGATACGAC
GAGCACCACCAGGACCTGACCCTGCTGAAAGCTCTCGTGCGGCAGCAGCTGCCTGAGAAGTACAAAGAGA
TTTTCTTCGACCAGAGCAAGAACGGCTACGCCGGCTACATTGACGGCGGAGCCAGCCAGGAAGAGTTCTA
CAAGTTCATCAAGCCCATCCTGGAAAAGATGGACGGCACCGAGGAACTGCTCGTGAAGCTGAACAGAGAG
GACCTGCTGCGGAAGCAGCGGACCTTCGACAACGGCAGCATCCCCCACCAGATCCACCTGGGAGAGCTGC
ACGCCATTCTGCGGCGGCAGGAAGATTTTTACCCATTCCTGAAGGACAACCGGGAAAAGATCGAGAAGAT
CCTGACCTTCCGCATCCCCTACTACGTGGGCCCTCTGGCCAGGGGAAACAGCAGATTCGCCTGGATGACC
AGAAAGAGCGAGGAAACCATCACCCCCTGGAACTTCGAGGAAGTGGTGGACAAGGGCGCTTCCGCCCAGA
GCTTCATCGAGCGGATGACCAACTTCGATAAGAACCTGCCCAACGAGAAGGTGCTGCCCAAGCACAGCCT
GCTGTACGAGTACTTCACCGTGTATAACGAGCTGACCAAAGTGAAATACGTGACCGAGGGAATGAGAAAG
CCCGCCTTCCTGAGCGGCGAGCAGAAAAAGGCCATCGTGGACCTGCTGTTCAAGACCAACCGGAAAGTGA
CCGTGAAGCAGCTGAAAGAGGACTACTTCAAGAAAATCGAGTGCTTCGACTCCGTGGAAATCTCCGGCGT
GGAAGATCGGTTCAACGCCTCCCTGGGCACATACCACGATCTGCTGAAAATTATCAAGGACAAGGACTTC
CTGGACAATGAGGAAAACGAGGACATTCTGGAAGATATCGTGCTGACCCTGACACTGTTTGAGGACAGAG
AGATGATCGAGGAACGGCTGAAAACCTATGCCCACCTGTTCGACGACAAAGTGATGAAGCAGCTGAAGCG
GCGGAGATACACCGGCTGGGGCAGGCTGAGCCGGAAGCTGATCAACGGCATCCGGGACAAGCAGTCCGGC
AAGACAATCCTGGATTTCCTGAAGTCCGACGGCTTCGCCAACAGAAACTTCATGCAGCTGATCCACGACG
ACAGCCTGACCTTTAAAGAGGACATCCAGAAAGCCCAGGTGTCCGGCCAGGGCGATAGCCTGCACGAGCA
CATTGCCAATCTGGCCGGCAGCCCCGCCATTAAGAAGGGCATCCTGCAGACAGTGAAGGTGGTGGACGAG
CTCGTGAAAGTGATGGGCCGGCACAAGCCCGAGAACATCGTGATCGAAATGGCCAGAGAGAACCAGACCA
CCCAGAAGGGACAGAAGAACAGCCGCGAGAGAATGAAGCGGATCGAAGAGGGCATCAAAGAGCTGGGCAG
CCAGATCCTGAAAGAACACCCCGTGGAAAACACCCAGCTGCAGAACGAGAAGCTGTACCTGTACTACCTG
CAGAATGGGCGGGATATGTACGTGGACCAGGAACTGGACATCAACCGGCTGTCCGACTACGATGTGGACC
ATATCGTGCCTCAGAGCTTTCTGAAGGACGACTCCATCGACAACAAGGTGCTGACCAGAAGCGACAAGAA
CCGGGGCAAGAGCGACAACGTGCCCTCCGAAGAGGTCGTGAAGAAGATGAAGAACTACTGGCGGCAGCTG
CTGAACGCCAAGCTGATTACCCAGAGAAAGTTCGACAATCTGACCAAGGCCGAGAGAGGCGGCCTGAGCG
AACTGGATAAGGCCGGCTTCATCAAGAGACAGCTGGTGGAAACCCGGCAGATCACAAAGCACGTGGCACA
GATCCTGGACTCCCGGATGAACACTAAGTACGACGAGAATGACAAGCTGATCCGGGAAGTGAAAGTGATC
ACCCTGAAGTCCAAGCTGGTGTCCGATTTCCGGAAGGATTTCCAGTTTTACAAAGTGCGCGAGATCAACA
ACTACCACCACGCCCACGACGCCTACCTGAACGCCGTCGTGGGAACCGCCCTGATCAAAAAGTACCCTAA
GCTGGAAAGCGAGTTCGTGTACGGCGACTACAAGGTGTACGACGTGCGGAAGATGATCGCCAAGAGCGAG
CAGGAAATCGGCAAGGCTACCGCCAAGTACTTCTTCTACAGCAACATCATGAACTTTTTCAAGACCGAGA
TTACCCTGGCCAACGGCGAGATCCGGAAGCGGCCTCTGATCGAGACAAACGGCGAAACCGGGGAGATCGT
GTGGGATAAGGGCCGGGATTTTGCCACCGTGCGGAAAGTGCTGAGCATGCCCCAAGTGAATATCGTGAAA
AAGACCGAGGTGCAGACAGGCGGCTTCAGCAAAGAGTCTATCCTGCCCAAGAGGAACAGCGATAAGCTGA
TCGCCAGAAAGAAGGACTGGGACCCTAAGAAGTACGGCGGCTTCGACAGCCCCACCGTGGCCTATTCTGT
GCTGGTGGTGGCCAAAGTGGAAAAGGGCAAGTCCAAGAAACTGAAGAGTGTGAAAGAGCTGCTGGGGATC
ACCATCATGGAAAGAAGCAGCTTCGAGAAGAATCCCATCGACTTTCTGGAAGCCAAGGGCTACAAAGAAG
TGAAAAAGGACCTGATCATCAAGCTGCCTAAGTACTCCCTGTTCGAGCTGGAAAACGGCCGGAAGAGAAT
GCTGGCCTCTGCCGGCGAACTGCAGAAGGGAAACGAACTGGCCCTGCCCTCCAAATATGTGAACTTCCTG
TACCTGGCCAGCCACTATGAGAAGCTGAAGGGCTCCCCCGAGGATAATGAGCAGAAACAGCTGTTTGTGG
AACAGCACAAGCACTACCTGGACGAGATCATCGAGCAGATCAGCGAGTTCTCCAAGAGAGTGATCCTGGC
CGACGCTAATCTGGACAAAGTGCTGTCCGCCTACAACAAGCACCGGGATAAGCCCATCAGAGAGCAGGCC
GAGAATATCATCCACCTGTTTACCCTGACCAATCTGGGAGCCCCTGCCGCCTTCAAGTACTTTGACACCA
CCATCGACCGGAAGAGGTACACCAGCACCAAAGAGGTGCTGGACGCCACCCTGATCCACCAGAGCATCAC
CGGCCTGTACGAGACACGGATCGACCTGTCTCAGCTGGGAGGCGACAAAAGGCCGGCGGCCACGAAAAAG
GCCGGCCAGGCAAAAAAGAAAAAGGAATTCGGCAGTGGAGAGGGCAGAGGAAGTCTGCTAACATGCGGTG
ACGTCGAGGAGAATCCTGGCCCAATGACCGAGTACAAGCCCACGGTGCGCCTCGCCACCCGCGACGACGT
CCCCAGGGCCGTACGCACCCTCGCCGCCGCGTTCGCCGACTACCCCGCCACGCGCCACACCGTCGATCCG
GACCGCCACATCGAGCGGGTCACCGAGCTGCAAGAACTCTTCCTCACGCGCGTCGGGCTCGACATCGGCA
AGGTGTGGGTCGCGGACGACGGCGCCGCGGTGGCGGTCTGGACCACGCCGGAGAGCGTCGAAGCGGGGGC
GGTGTTCGCCGAGATCGGCCCGCGCATGGCCGAGTTGAGCGGTTCCCGGCTGGCCGCGCAGCAACAGATG
GAAGGCCTCCTGGCGCCGCACCGGCCCAAGGAGCCCGCGTGGTTCCTGGCCACCGTCGGAGTCTCGCCCG
ACCACCAGGGCAAGGGTCTGGGCAGCGCCGTCGTGCTCCCCGGAGTGGAGGCGGCCGAGCGCGCCGGGGT
GCCCGCCTTCCTGGAGACCTCCGCGCCCCGCAACCTCCCCTTCTACGAGCGGCTCGGCTTCACCGTCACC
GCCGACGTCGAGGTGCCCGAAGGACCGCGCACCTGGTGCATGACCCGCAAGCCCGGTGCCTGAGAATTCT
AACTAGAGCTCGCTGATCAGCCTCGACTGTGCCTTCTAGTTGCCAGCCATCTGTTGTTTGCCCCTCCCCC
GTGCCTTCCTTGACCCTGGAAGGTGCCACTCCCACTGTCCTTTCCTAATAAAATGAGGAAATTGCATCGC
ATTGTCTGAGTAGGTGTCATTCTATTCTGGGGGGTGGGGTGGGGCAGGACAGCAAGGGGGAGGATTGGGA
AGAGAATAGCAGGCATGCTGGGGAGCGGCCGCAGGAACCCCTAGTGATGGAGTTGGCCACTCCCTCTCTG
CGCGCTCGCTCGCTCACTGAGGCCGGGCGACCAAAGGTCGCCCGACGCCCGGGCTTTGCCCGGGCGGCCT
CAGTGAGCGAGCGAGCGCGCAGCTGCCTGCAGGGGCGCCTGATGCGGTATTTTCTCCTTACGCATCTGTG
CGGTATTTCACACCGCATA
[95 nt withheld, positions 6670-6764]
T
[46 nt withheld, positions 6766-6811]
C
[141 nt withheld, positions 6813-6953]
CCTTTGACGTTGGAGTCCACGTTCTTT
[37 nt withheld, positions 6981-7017]
ACTCTATCTCGGGCTATTCTTTTGATTTATAAGGGATTTTGCCGATTTCGGTCTATTGGTTAAAAAATGA
GCTGATTTAACAAAAATTTAACGCGAATTTTAACAAAATATTAACGTTTACAATTTTATGGTGCACTCTC
AGTACAATCTGCTCTGATGCCGCATAGTTAAGCCAGCCCCGACACCCGCCAACACCCGCTGACGCGCCCT
GACGGGCTTGTCTGCTCCCGGCATCCGCTTACAGACAAGCTGTGACCGTCTCCGGGAGCTGCATGTGTCA
GAGGTTTTCACCGTCATCACCGAAACGCGCGAGACGAAAGGGCCTCGTGATACGCCTATTTTTATAGGTT
AATGTCATGATAATAATGGTTTCTTAGACGTCAGGTGGCACTTTTCGGGGAAATGTGCGCGGAACCCCTA
TTTGTTTATTTTTCTAAATACATTCAAATATGTATCCGCTCATGAGACAATAACCCTGATAAATGCTTCA
ATAATATTGAAAAAGGAAGAGTATGAGTATTCAACATTTCCGTGTCGCCCTTATTCCCTTTTTTGCGGCA
TTTTGCCTTCCTGTTTTTGCTCACCCAGAAACGCTGGTGAAAGTAAAAGATGCTGAAGATCAGTTGGGTG
CACGAGTGGGTTACATCGAACTGGATCTCAACAGCGGTAAGATCCTTGAGAGTTTTCGCCCCGAAGAACG
TTTTCCAATGATGAGCACTTTTAAAGTTCTGCTATGTGGCGCGGTATTATCCCGTATTGACGCCGGGCAA
GAGCAACTCGGTCGCCGCATACACTATTCTCAGAATGACTTGGTTGAGTACTCACCAGTCACAGAAAAGC
ATCTTACGGATGGCATGACAGTAAGAGAATTATGCAGTGCTGCCATAACCATGAGTGATAACACTGCGGC
CAACTTACTTCTGACAACGATCGGAGGACCGAAGGAGCTAACCGCTTTTTTGCACAACATGGGGGATCAT
GTAACTCGCCTTGATCGTTGGGAACCGGAGCTGAATGAAGCCATACCAAACGACGAGCGTGACACCACGA
TGCCTGTAGCAATGGCAACAACGTTGCGCAAACTATTAACTGGCGAACTACTTACTCTAGCTTCCCGGCA
ACAATTAATAGACTGGATGGAGGCGGATAAAGTTGCAGGACCACTTCTGCGCTCGGCCCTTCCGGCTGGC
TGGTTTATTGCTGATAAATCTGGAGCCGGTGAGCGTGGAAGCCGCGGTATCATTGCAGCACTGGGGCCAG
ATGGTAAGCCCTCCCGTATCGTAGTTATCTACACGACGGGGAGTCAGGCAACTATGGATGAACGAAATAG
ACAGATCGCTGAGATAGGTGCCTCACTGATTAAGCATTGGTAACTGTCAGACCAAGTTTACTCATATATA
CTTTAGATTGATTTAAAACTTCATTTTTAATTTAAAAGGATCTAGGTGAAGATCCTTTTTGATAATCTCA
TGACCAAAATCCCTTAACGTGAGTTTTCGTTCCACTGAGCGTCAGACCCCGTAGAAAAGATCAAAGGATC
TTCTTGAGATCCTTTTTTTCTGCGCGTAATCTGCTGCTTGCAAACAAAAAAACCACCGCTACCAGCGGTG
GTTTGTTTGCCGGATCAAGAGCTACCAACTCTTTTTCCGAAGGTAACTGGCTTCAGCAGAGCGCAGATAC
CAAATACTGTTCTTCTAGTGTAGCCGTAGTTAGGCCACCACTTCAAGAACTCTGTAGCACCGCCTACATA
CCTCGCTCTGCTAATCCTGTTACCAGTGGCTGCTGCCAGTGGCGATAAGTCGTGTCTTACCGGGTTGGAC
TCAAGACGATAGTTACCGGATAAGGCGCAGCGGTCGGGCTGAACGGGGGGTTCGTGCACACAGCCCAGCT
TGGAGCGAACGACCTACACCGAACTGAGATACCTACAGCGTGAGCTATGAGAAAGCGCCACGCTTCCCGA
AGGGAGAAAGGCGGACAGGTATCCGGTAAGCGGCAGGGTCGGAACAGGAGAGCGCACGAGGGAGCTTCCA
GGGGGAAACGCCTGGTATCTTTATAGTCCTGTCGGGTTTCGCCACCTCTGACTTGAGCGTCGATTTTTGT
GATGCTCGTCAGGGGGGCGGAGCCTATGGAAAAACGCCAGCAACGCGGCCTTTTTACGGTTCCTGGCCTT
TTGCTGGCCTTTTGCTCACATGT
Features (pLannotate 1.2.2; 20 found; start..end, strand, type, name):
      1..241     +  promoter       U6 promoter: RNA polymerase III promoter for human U6 snRNA
    271..346     +  misc_RNA       gRNA scaffold: guide RNA scaffold for the Streptococcus pyogenes CRISPR/Cas9 system
    353..396     +  misc_RNA       gRNA scaffold (fragment): guide RNA scaffold for the Streptococcus pyogenes CRISPR/Cas9 system
    443..728     +  enhancer       CMV enhancer: human cytomegalovirus immediate early enhancer; contains an 18-bp deletion relative to the standard CMV enhancer
    730..851     +  promoter       chicken β-actin promoter (fragment): contains a 21-bp deletion relative to the standard chicken β-actin promoter
    884..1040    +  promoter       chicken β-actin promoter (fragment): contains a 21-bp deletion relative to the standard chicken β-actin promoter
   1041..1268    +  intron         hybrid intron: hybrid between chicken β-actin (CBA) and minute virus of mice (MMV) introns (Gray et al., 2011)
   1406..3007    +  CDS            Cas9(N): N-terminal portion of Streptococcus pyogenes Cas9 (Zetsche et al., 2015)
   3008..5506    +  CDS            Cas9(C): C-terminal portion of Streptococcus pyogenes Cas9 (Zetsche et al., 2015)
   5507..5554    +  CDS            nucleoplasmin NLS: bipartite nuclear localization signal from nucleoplasmin
   5624..6223    +  CDS            PuroR (fragment): puromycin N-acetyltransferase; pac from Streptomyces; confers resistance to puromycin
   6257..6368    +  polyA_signal   bGH poly(A) signal: bovine growth hormone polyadenylation signal
   6473..6613    +  repeat_region  AAV2 ITR: inverted terminal repeat of adeno-associated virus serotype 2 inverted
   6618..6669    -  misc_feature   bom (fragment): basis of mobility region from pBR322
   6688..7143    +  rep_origin     f1 ori (sequence partly withheld): f1 bacteriophage origin of replication; arrow indicates direction of (+) strand synthesis
   7144..7193    -  misc_feature   bom (fragment): basis of mobility region from pBR322
   7295..7330    -  CDS            rop (fragment): Rop protein, which maintains plasmids at low copy number; rop
   7425..7529    +  promoter       AmpR promoter: bla
   7530..8390    +  CDS            AmpR: β-lactamase; bla; confers resistance to ampicillin, carbenicillin, and related antibiotics
   8561..9149    +  rep_origin     ori: high-copy-number ColE1/pMB1/pBR322/pUC origin of replication
