[The description below was written by a language model from this plasmid's Addgene catalogue record and pLannotate feature annotations shown in this document.]
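Description:
pX459-Gpr124 gRNA is an all-in-one mammalian CRISPR/Cas9 expression plasmid built on the pX459 backbone, designed to cut the mouse Gpr124 locus (official gene symbol Adgra2, also known as Tem5). A 20-nt guide, introduced as a synthetic oligo by restriction-enzyme cloning, sits between the human U6 RNA polymerase III promoter and the Streptococcus pyogenes gRNA scaffold, so that a complete single guide RNA is transcribed in transfected cells. The annotation also picks up a second, partial scaffold fragment just downstream.

The second expression unit is the CBh-SpCas9-T2A-Puro cassette noted by the depositor. The feature table shows its hybrid promoter as a CMV enhancer, chicken β-actin promoter segments and a hybrid CBA/MVM intron. This is followed by the full S. pyogenes Cas9 coding sequence, which is annotated as adjoining N- and C-terminal portions, and by a nucleoplasmin nuclear localization signal. Puromycin N-acetyltransferase comes next, and the unit ends with a bGH polyadenylation signal. The T2A peptide lets Cas9 and the puromycin marker be produced as separate proteins from one transcript, so brief puromycin selection enriches for cells that received the nuclease.

A single AAV2 ITR remnant lies downstream of the cassette; with only one annotated, the plasmid is not an AAV packaging construct. Propagation in E. coli relies on a high-copy ColE1/pUC-type origin and ampicillin resistance, and an f1 origin is also present. The record supports use for knocking out or disrupting Gpr124 in mouse cells, and the associated study concerns WNT7 co-receptor signaling through GPR124, RECK and LRP5/6 in brain endothelial cells.
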