Addgene plasmid #246547: pX459-Gpr124 gRNA
Purpose: CRISPR vector co-expressing Cas9 and a mouse Gpr124 gRNA
Depositing lab: Mario Vallon. Depositing organization: Julius-Maximilians-Universitaet Wuerzburg. Publication: WNT7A/B assemble a GPR124-RECK-LRP5/6 co-receptor complex to activate beta-catenin signaling in brain endothelial cells. Heiden R, Hannig L, Kuo CJ, Ergun S, Braunger BM, Vallon M. J Biol Chem. 2025 Sep 4:110682. doi: 10.1016/j.jbc.2025.110682. PubMed 40914247.
Backbone
  Vector backbone: pX459
  Vector type: CRISPR
  Selectable markers: Puromycin
Growth in bacteria
  Bacterial resistance: Ampicillin, 100 μg/mL
  Growth temperature: 37°C
  Growth strain: DH5alpha
  Copy number: High Copy
Gene/Insert
  Gene/Insert name: Gpr124 gRNA
  gRNA/shRNA sequence: AGCACTTGCAACCGCGGATA
  Species: M. musculus (mouse)
  Insert size (bp): 20
  Entrez Gene: Adgra2 (a.k.a. 8430414O08Rik, 9530074E10Rik, Gpr124, Tem5, mKIAA1531)
  Promoter: U6
  Cloning method: Restriction Enzyme; 5′ cloning site Unspecified (unknown if destroyed)
Resource information
  A portion of this plasmid was derived from a plasmid made by: Synthetic oligo
Terms and licenses: Academic/Nonprofit Terms; Industry Terms: Not Available to Industry
Depositor comments: CBh-SpCas9-T2A-Puro cassette on backbone
How to cite: pX459-Gpr124 gRNA was a gift from Mario Vallon (Addgene plasmid # 246547 ; http://n2t.net/addgene:246547 ; RRID:Addgene_246547)
